Addgene plasmid #229617: MSCV-FoxP3-R337Q-IRES-Thy1.1
Purpose: Mammalian expression of full length mouse FoxP3 (R337Q)
Depositing lab: Sun Hur. Depositing organization: Boston Children's Hospital.
Backbone
  Vector backbone: pMSCV-IRES-Thy1.1
  Vector type: Mammalian Expression
Growth in bacteria
  Bacterial resistance: Ampicillin, 100 μg/mL
  Growth temperature: 37°C
  Growth strain: DH5alpha
  Copy number: High Copy
Gene/Insert
  Gene/Insert name: full length FoxP3, carrying single point mutation R337Q
  Species: M. musculus (mouse)
  Mutation: R337Q
  Entrez Gene: Foxp3 (a.k.a. JM2, scurfin, sf)
  Cloning method: Other
Terms and licenses: Academic/Nonprofit Terms; Industry Terms: Not Available to Industry
Depositor comments: HA tagged
How to cite: MSCV-FoxP3-R337Q-IRES-Thy1.1 was a gift from Sun Hur (Addgene plasmid # 229617 ; http://n2t.net/addgene:229617 ; RRID:Addgene_229617)
