[The description below was written by a language model from this plasmid's Addgene catalogue record and pLannotate feature annotations shown in this document.]
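Description:
MSCV-FoxP3-R337Q-IRES-Thy1.1 is a 7.6 kb gammaretroviral expression plasmid built on the pMSCV-IRES-Thy1.1 backbone and catalogued as a mammalian expression vector for full-length mouse FoxP3 carrying the single point mutation R337Q. It is maintained in E. coli through a high-copy ColE1/pUC-type origin and selected with ampicillin via the β-lactamase gene and its own promoter. The remaining bacterial annotations (short fragments of tet, lacZα, bom, rop and lacI, plus a lac promoter/operator) are backbone remnants rather than functional units.

The retroviral cassette lies on the reverse strand of the deposited sequence and is bounded by murine embryonic stem cell virus 5' and 3' LTRs. No separate internal promoter is annotated, so transcription is presumably driven by the 5' LTR, as is usual for MSCV vectors. Downstream of the 5' LTR are the MESV Ψ packaging signal and a truncated, start-codon-less gag segment, which together allow the transcript to be packaged into virions when viral proteins are supplied in trans. Next comes the Foxp3 coding sequence, preceded by a short HA epitope annotation (a fragment match to 3xHA), consistent with the depositor's note that the protein is HA tagged and indicating an N-terminal tag. An EMCV IRES then directs translation of Thy1.1 (CD90.1), a GPI-anchored surface glycoprotein, from the same bicistronic mRNA, so cells expressing the construct can be identified or sorted by surface staining. A stray attB2 site and MCS fragment between Foxp3 and the IRES appear to be cloning remnants.

FoxP3 is the transcriptional regulator central to regulatory T-cell development and function. This construct suits expression of the R337Q variant in mammalian cells, although the record does not state the mutation's functional consequence.
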