Features (pLannotate 1.2.2; 23 found; start..end, strand, type, name):
    201..299     -  CDS            env (fragment): murine leukemia virus gPr80 envelope polyprotein precursor; env; proteolytically cleaved into gp70SU and p15TM subunits
    300..501     +  CDS            TcR (fragment): tetracycline efflux protein; tet; confers resistance to tetracycline
    501..650     +  CDS            lacZα (fragment): LacZα fragment of β-galactosidase; lacZ fragment
    656..755     -  misc_feature   bom (fragment): basis of mobility region from pBR322
    857..892     -  CDS            rop (fragment): Rop protein, which maintains plasmids at low copy number; rop
    987..1091    +  promoter       AmpR promoter: bla
   1092..1952    +  CDS            AmpR: β-lactamase; bla; confers resistance to ampicillin, carbenicillin, and related antibiotics
   2123..2711    +  rep_origin     ori: high-copy-number ColE1/pMB1/pBR322/pUC origin of replication
   2894..2986    +  CDS            lacI (fragment): lac repressor; lacI; The lac repressor binds to the lac operator to inhibit transcription in E. coli. This inhibition can be relieved by adding lactose or isopropyl-β-D-thiogalactopyranoside (IPTG).
   2999..3020    +  protein_bind   CAP binding site: CAP binding activates transcription in the presence of cAMP. E. coli catabolite activator protein
   3035..3065    +  promoter       lac promoter: promoter for the E. coli lac operon
   3073..3089    +  protein_bind   lac operator: The lac repressor binds to the lac operator to inhibit transcription in E. coli. This inhibition can be relieved by adding lactose or isopropyl-β-D-thiogalactopyranoside (IPTG). lac repressor encoded by lacI
   3251..3765    -  LTR            3' LTR: 3' long terminal repeat from murine embryonic stem cell virus
   3821..4309    -  CDS            Thy1.1: mouse GPI-anchored cell surface glycoprotein of the immunoglobulin superfamily This allele of Thy1 is also known as CD90.1.
   4329..4347    -  intron         CMV intron (fragment): modified intron A from human cytomegalovirus
   4359..4821    -  misc_feature   IRES: internal ribosome entry site (IRES) of the encephalomyocarditis virus (EMCV)
   4923..4953    +  misc_feature   MCS (fragment): pBluescript multiple cloning site
   4959..4983    +  protein_bind   attB2: mutant version of attB; recombination site for the Gateway® BP reaction BP Clonase™
   5035..6318    -  CDS            Foxp3: FOXP3_MOUSE - Experimental evidence at protein level: Swiss-Prot protein existence level 1. Transcriptional regulator which is crucial for the development and inhibitory function of regulatory T-cells (Treg). Plays an essential role in maintaining homeostasis of the immune system by allowing the acquisition of full suppressive function and stability of the Treg lineage, and by directly modulating the expansion and function of conventional T-cells. Can act either as a transcriptional repressor or a transcriptional activator depending on its interactions with other transcription factors, histone
   6325..6351    -  CDS            3xHA (fragment): three tandem HA epitope tags
   6370..6786    -  CDS            gag (truncated): truncated Moloney murine leukemia virus (MMLV) gag gene lacking the start codon
   6853..7194    -  misc_feature   MESV Ψ: packaging signal of murine embryonic stem cell virus
   7258..159     -  LTR            5' LTR (across the origin): 5' long terminal repeat from murine embryonic stem cell virus
>Addgene plasmid #229617 | MSCV-FoxP3-R337Q-IRES-Thy1.1 | addgene full sequence | sequence record 457335 | Addgene NGS Result
AACTGCTTACCACAGATATCCTGTTTGGCCCATATTCTGCTGTCTCTCTGTTCCTAACCTTGATCTGAAC
TTCTCTATTCTCAGTTATGTATTTTCCATGCCTTGCAAAATGGCGTTACTTAAGCTAGCTTGCCAAACCT
ACAGGTGGGGTCTTTCATTCCCCCCTTTTTCTGGAGACTAAATAAAATCTTTTATTTTATCTATGGCTCG
TACTCTATAGGCTTCAGCTGGTGATATTGTTGAGTCAAAACTAGAGCCTGGACCACTGATATCCTGTCTT
TAACAAATTGGACTAATCGCCTCTACGCCGGACGCATCGTGGCCGGCATCACCGGCGCCACAGGTGCGGT
TGCTGGCGCCTATATCGCCGACATCACCGATGGGGAAGATCGGGCTCGCCACTTCGGGCTCATGAGCGCT
TGTTTCGGCGTGGGTATGGTGGCAGGCCCCGTGGCCGGGGGACTGTTGGGCGCCATCTCCTTGCATGCAC
CATTCCTTGCGCCGTCGTTTTACAACGTCGTGACTGGGAAAACCCTGGCGTTACCCAACTTAATCGCCTT
GCAGCACATCCCCCTTTCGCCAGCTGGCGTAATAGCGAAGAGGCCCGCACCGATCGCCCTTCCCAACAGT
TGCGCAGCCTGAATGGCGAATGGCGCCTGATGCGGTATTTTCTCCTTACGCATCTGTGCGGTATTTCACA
CCGCATATGGTGCACTCTCAGTACAATCTGCTCTGATGCCGCATAGTTAAGCCAGCCCCGACACCCGCCA
ACACCCGCTGACGCGCCCTGACGGGCTTGTCTGCTCCCGGCATCCGCTTACAGACAAGCTGTGACCGTCT
CCGGGAGCTGCATGTGTCAGAGGTTTTCACCGTCATCACCGAAACGCGCGAGACGAAAGGGCCTCGTGAT
ACGCCTATTTTTATAGGTTAATGTCATGATAATAATGGTTTCTTAGACGTCAGGTGGCACTTTTCGGGGA
AATGTGCGCGGAACCCCTATTTGTTTATTTTTCTAAATACATTCAAATATGTATCCGCTCATGAGACAAT
AACCCTGATAAATGCTTCAATAATATTGAAAAAGGAAGAGTATGAGTATTCAACATTTCCGTGTCGCCCT
TATTCCCTTTTTTGCGGCATTTTGCCTTCCTGTTTTTGCTCACCCAGAAACGCTGGTGAAAGTAAAAGAT
GCTGAAGATCAGTTGGGTGCACGAGTGGGTTACATCGAACTGGATCTCAACAGCGGTAAGATCCTTGAGA
GTTTTCGCCCCGAAGAACGTTTTCCAATGATGAGCACTTTTAAAGTTCTGCTATGTGGCGCGGTATTATC
CCGTATTGACGCCGGGCAAGAGCAACTCGGTCGCCGCATACACTATTCTCAGAATGACTTGGTTGAGTAC
TCACCAGTCACAGAAAAGCATCTTACGGATGGCATGACAGTAAGAGAATTATGCAGTGCTGCCATAACCA
TGAGTGATAACACTGCGGCCAACTTACTTCTGACAACGATCGGAGGACCGAAGGAGCTAACCGCTTTTTT
GCACAACATGGGGGATCATGTAACTCGCCTTGATCGTTGGGAACCGGAGCTGAATGAAGCCATACCAAAC
GACGAGCGTGACACCACGATGCCTGTAGCAATGGCAACAACGTTGCGCAAACTATTAACTGGCGAACTAC
TTACTCTAGCTTCCCGGCAACAATTAATAGACTGGATGGAGGCGGATAAAGTTGCAGGACCACTTCTGCG
CTCGGCCCTTCCGGCTGGCTGGTTTATTGCTGATAAATCTGGAGCCGGTGAGCGTGGGTCTCGCGGTATC
ATTGCAGCACTGGGGCCAGATGGTAAGCCCTCCCGTATCGTAGTTATCTACACGACGGGGAGTCAGGCAA
CTATGGATGAACGAAATAGACAGATCGCTGAGATAGGTGCCTCACTGATTAAGCATTGGTAACTGTCAGA
CCAAGTTTACTCATATATACTTTAGATTGATTTAAAACTTCATTTTTAATTTAAAAGGATCTAGGTGAAG
ATCCTTTTTGATAATCTCATGACCAAAATCCCTTAACGTGAGTTTTCGTTCCACTGAGCGTCAGACCCCG
TAGAAAAGATCAAAGGATCTTCTTGAGATCCTTTTTTTCTGCGCGTAATCTGCTGCTTGCAAACAAAAAA
ACCACCGCTACCAGCGGTGGTTTGTTTGCCGGATCAAGAGCTACCAACTCTTTTTCCGAAGGTAACTGGC
TTCAGCAGAGCGCAGATACCAAATACTGTTCTTCTAGTGTAGCCGTAGTTAGGCCACCACTTCAAGAACT
CTGTAGCACCGCCTACATACCTCGCTCTGCTAATCCTGTTACCAGTGGCTGCTGCCAGTGGCGATAAGTC
GTGTCTTACCGGGTTGGACTCAAGACGATAGTTACCGGATAAGGCGCAGCGGTCGGGCTGAACGGGGGGT
TCGTGCACACAGCCCAGCTTGGAGCGAACGACCTACACCGAACTGAGATACCTACAGCGTGAGCTATGAG
AAAGCGCCACGCTTCCCGAAGGGAGAAAGGCGGACAGGTATCCGGTAAGCGGCAGGGTCGGAACAGGAGA
GCGCACGAGGGAGCTTCCAGGGGGAAACGCCTGGTATCTTTATAGTCCTGTCGGGTTTCGCCACCTCTGA
CTTGAGCGTCGATTTTTGTGATGCTCGTCAGGGGGGCGGAGCCTATGGAAAAACGCCAGCAACGCGGCCT
TTTTACGGTTCCTGGCCTTTTGCTGGCCTTTTGCTCACATGTTCTTTCCTGCGTTATCCCCTGATTCTGT
GGATAACCGTATTACCGCCTTTGAGTGAGCTGATACCGCTCGCCGCAGCCGAACGACCGAGCGCAGCGAG
TCAGTGAGCGAGGAAGCGGAAGAGCGCCCAATACGCAAACCGCCTCTCCCCGCGCGTTGGCCGATTCATT
AATGCAGCTGGCACGACAGGTTTCCCGACTGGAAAGCGGGCAGTGAGCGCAACGCAATTAATGTGAGTTA
GCTCACTCATTAGGCACCCCAGGCTTTACACTTTATGCTTCCGGCTCGTATGTTGTGTGGAATTGTGAGC
GGATAACAATTTCACAATTCTCCCCAGCTCTTTCTGCGCTGTCCATAATGAACTATTTCAGGAGTATTGG
AGTATGTGGATTCAAAACAGTGGCTAATTGAGTCAGGATTACTTAATATTCGACTCCTACCCTCAGAATG
TTGTTCTCCAACTTCAAGAAACTGTTACCCATGAAAGACCCCCGCTGACGGGTAGTCAATCACTCAGAGG
AGACCCTCCCAAGGAACAGCGAGACCACAAGTCGGATGCAACTGCAAGAGGGTTTATTGGATACACGGGT
ACCCGGGCGACGCAGTCTATCGGAGGACTGGCGCGCCGAGTGAGGGGTTGTGGGCTCTTTTATTGAGCTC
GGGGAGCAGAAGCGCGCGAACAGAAGCGAGAAGCGAACTGATTGGTTAGTTCAAATAAGGCACAGGGTCA
TTTCAGGTCCTTGGGGCACCCTGGAAACATCTGATGGTTCTCTAGAAACTGCTGAGGGCGGGACCGCATC
TGGGGACCATCTGTTCTTGGCCCTGAGCCGGGGCAGGAACTGCTTACCACAGATATCCTGTTTGGCCCAT
ATTCTGCTGTCTCTCTGTTCCTAACCTTGATCTGAACTTCTCTATTCTCAGTTATGTATTTTCCATGCCT
TGCAAAATGGCGTTACTTAAGCTAGCTTGCCAAACCTACAGGTGGGGTCTTTCATTCCCCCCTTTTTCTG
GAGACTAAATAAAATCTTTTATTTTATCGAATTCTACGCGTCACAGAGAAATGAAGTCCAGGGCTTGGAG
GAGGGAGAGGGAAAGCAGCAGCAGCAGCATCCAGGATGTGTTCTGAACCAGCAGGCTTATGCCGCCACAC
TTGACCAGCTTGTCTCTATACACACTGATACTTTTATTGGAGCTCATGGGATTCGCGCCCGAGACGCGAA
GCTCACAAAAGTAGTCGCCCTCATCCTTGGTGGTGAAGTTGGCTAGGGTAAGGACCTTGATATAGGGCTG
GTTGGAGAGGGTGACGCGGGAGCGGTACGTGTGCTCGGGTATCCCAAGGGTGCCTGAGAGCACGTGCTTC
CTCTTCTCTCGGGTCAGGCTGAACTCATGCTGGATGGAGTTATCCTTGGTGTTATTCTCATGGCGGCAGT
CCAGGCGAAGGTTTTGGTTCACCAGGCAGGCTGTCAGGCTGGTCACCTTCTGCCCTCGGGACACCTGCAA
GACTGAGAGCAGGAGAGCGACGCTGATGGCTGGGTTCATGGTGCCTCGAGGACGGTGACTGCAGAAAAGA
CCCATGGTTGTGGCCATATTATCATCGTGTTTTTCAAAGGAAAACCACGTCCCCGTGGTTCGGGGGGCCT
AGACGTTTTTTTAACCTCGACTAAACACATGTAAAGCATGTGCACCGAGGCCCCAGATCAGATCCCATAC
AATGGGGTACCTTCTGGGCATCCTTCAGCCCCTTGTTGAATACGCTTGAGGAGAGCCATTTGACTCTTTC
CACAACTATCCAACTCACAACGTGGCACTGGGGTTGTGCCGCCTTTGCAGGTGTATCTTATACACGTGGC
TTTTGGCCGCAGAGGCACCTGTCGCCAGGTGGGGGGTTCCGCTGCCTGCAAAGGGTCGCTACAGACGTTG
TTTGTCTTCAAGAAGCTTCCAGAGGAACTGCTTCCTTCACGACATTCAACAGACCTTGCATTCCTTTGGC
GAGAGGGGAAAGACCCCTAGGAATGCTCGTCAAGAAGACAGGGCCAGGTTTCCGGGCCCTCACATTGCCA
AAAGACGGCAATATGGTGGAAAATAACATATAGACAAACGCACACCGGCCTTATTCCAAGCGGCTTCGGC
CAGTAACGTTAGGGGGGGGGGCGGAATTCGATATCAAGCTTATCGATACCGTCATCGAACCACTTTGTAC
AAGAAAGCTGGGTCTAGATATCTCGAGTGCGGCCGCGAATTCGGTACCGGATCCAGTCGACTCAAGGGCA
GGGATTGGAGCACTTGTTGGGGCGTTGGCTCCTCTTCTTGCGAAACTCAAATTCATCTACGGTCCACACT
GCTCCCTTCTCGCTCTCCACTCGCACAAAGCACTTGTGCAGGCTCAGGTTGTGGCGGATGGCATTCTTCC
AGGTGGCGGGGTGGTTTCTGAAGTAGGCGAACATGCGAGTAAACCAATGGTAGATTTCATTGAGTGTCCT
CTGCCTCTCCGGGGCTTCCAGGATGGCCCATCGGATAAGGGTGGCATAGGTGAAAGGGGGTTGCATATTG
TGGTACTTGAAGTAGTCCATGTTGTGGAAGAACTCTGGGAAGGAACTATTGCCATGGCTTCCCCAGAGGT
GCCTCCGCACTGCAAACAGGCCGCCGTCTGGAGCCTCCCGAGGAGCAGACCAGGCCGGGAGCACACTGCC
CTGAGTACTGGTGGCTACGATGCAGCAAGAGCTCTTGTCCATTGAGGCCACAGATGGAGCCTTGGCCAGC
GCCATCTTCCCAGCCAGGTGGGCCTGCATAGCTCCCAGCTTCTCCTTTTCCAGCTCCAGCTGCTGCTCCA
GAGACTGCACCACTTCTCTCTGGAGGAGGCACTGGGCCTTGCCTTTCTCATCCAGGAGATGATCTGCTTG
GCAGTGCTTGAGAAACTCTTCTGGCTCCTCGAAGACCTTCTCACAACCAGGCCACTTGCAGACTCCATTT
GCCAGCAGTGGGTAGGATCCTTGGGGTGCAGCCAAAAGGTTGCTGTCTTTCCTGGGTGTACCCGAGCGTG
GGAAGGTGCAGAGTAGAGCTGGCTCCCTGGACACCCATTCCAGACTGGCCACATTGATCCCAGGTGGCAG
GCCAGGCCGGGCCTTGAGGGAGAAGACCCCAGTGGCAGCAGAAGGTGGTGGGAGGCTGATCATGGCTGGG
TTGTCCAGTGGACGCACTTGGAGCACAGGGGTCTGGGCATGGGCATCCACAGTGGAGAGCTGATGCATGA
AGTGTGGTCTGTCCTGGAGAAGGGCCTGTAGGTGGGGTGAGGGACCTAGTCGGGCCCCAGACGGTGCCAC
CATGACTAGGGGCACTGTAGGCAGCTGCAGCTGGGATGGTGGCAGGGGGTTCAAGGAAGAAGAGGTGTGG
GCCCCACTTCGCAGGTCCCGACCTTGGAAGGGTCCCCCAGAGCCCCTGGTCCCTAGAAGTTCTGAGCCCT
TGGGTGCAGTCTTCCAGCTTGGCAAGACTCCTGGGGATGGGCCAAGGGCCAAGGAAGGAGCCATAGGCTT
GGCTGGCCTAGGGTTGGGAGATCCAGCGTAATCTGGAACATCGTATGGGTACGCCATAGATCTAATTCCG
GCGCCTAGAGAAGGAGTGAGGGCTGGATAAAGGGAGGATCGAGGCGGGGTCGAACGAGGAGGTTCAAGGG
GGAGAGACGGGGCGGATGGAGGAAGAGGAGGCGGAGGCTTAGGGTGTACAAAGGGCTTGACCCAGGGAGG
GGGGTCAAAAGCCAAGGCTTCCCAGGTCACGATGTAGGGGACCTGGTCTGGGTGTCCATGCGGGCCAGGT
GAAAAGACCTTGATCTTAACCTGGGTGATGAGGTCTCGGTTAAAGGTGCCGTCTCGCGGCCATCCGACGT
TAAAGGTTGGCCATTCTGCAGAGCAGAAGGTAACCCAACGTCTCTTCTTGACATCTACCGACTGGTTGTG
AGCGATCCGCTCGACATCTTTCCAGTGACCTAAGGTCAAACTTAAGGGAGTGGTAACAGTCTGGCCCTAA
TTTTCAGACAAATACAGAAACACAGTCAGACAGAGACAACACAGAACGATGCTGCAGCGCTGCAGCAGAC
AAGACGCGCGGCTTCGGTTCCAAACCGAAAGCAAAAATTCAGACGGAGGCGGGAACTGTTTTAGGTTCTC
GTCTCCTACCAGAACCACATATCCTGACGGGGTCGGATTCCACATCGACTCCCTTCCTCAGGTCGGGCCA
CAAAAACGGCCCCCAAAGTCCCTGGGACGTCTCCCAGGGTTGCGGCCGGGTGTTCAGAACTCGTCAGTTC
CACCACGGGTCCGCCAGATACAGAGCTAGTTAGCTAACTAGTACAGACGCAGGCGCAAACATTAGATGCC
GGCACAAACACGCACAAAGACAGAGACAGACACGAAACGACCGCTGGCCAGCTTACCTCCCGGCGGGGGG
GTCGGTGGTCCCTGGGCAGGGGTCTCCAAATCTCGGTGGAACCTCCAAATGAAAGACCCCCGAGGTGGGC
AGTCAATCAATCTGAGGAGACCCTCCCAAGGATCAGCGAGTCCACGATTCGGATGCAAACAGCAAGAGGC
TTTATTGGGAATACGGGTACCCGGGCGACGCAGTCTATCGGAGGACTGGCGCGCCGAGTGAGGGGTTGTG
GGCTCTTTTATTGAGCTCGGGGAGCAGAAGCGCGCGAACAGAAGCGAGAAGCGAACTGATTGGTTAGTTC
AAATAAGGCACAGGGTCATTTCAGGTCCTTGGGGCACCCTGGAAACATCTGATGGTTCTCTAGAAACTGC
TGAGGGCGGGACCGCATCTGGGGACCATCTGTTCTTGGCCCTGAGCCGGGGCAGG
